Addgene plasmid #119627: pC0.286
Purpose: Level 0 Part. CDS
Depositing lab: Alistair McCormick. Depositing organization: University of Edinburgh. Publication: CyanoGate: A Modular Cloning Suite for Engineering Cyanobacteria Based on the Plant MoClo Syntax. Vasudevan R, Gale GAR, Schiavon AA, Puzorjov A, Malin J, Gillespie MD, Vavitsas K, Zulkower V, Wang B, Howe CJ, Lea-Smith DJ, McCormick AJ. Plant Physiol. 2019 May;180(1):39-55. doi: 10.1104/pp.18.01401. Epub 2019 Feb 28. PubMed 30819783.
Backbone
  Vector backbone: pICH41264
  Backbone size w/o insert (bp): 2247
  Vector type: Synthetic Biology
Growth in bacteria
  Bacterial resistance: Spectinomycin, 50 μg/mL
  Growth temperature: 37°C
  Growth strain: DH5alpha
  Copy number: High Copy
Gene/Insert
  Gene/Insert name: AbRChl
  Insert size (bp): 1035
  Cloning method: Restriction Enzyme; 5′ cloning site BpiI (destroyed during cloning); 3′ cloning site BpiI (destroyed during cloning)
  Sequencing primers: 5′ ttgagtgagctgataccgct; 3′ GTCTCATGAGCGGATACATATTTGAATG
Terms and licenses: Academic/Nonprofit Terms; Industry Terms: Not Available to Industry
Depositor comments: AbR cassette for Chloramphenicol. Please note: due to an error in cloning, the 3’ overhang (GCTT) typically generated by BsaI is absent for this part, and has been changed to ATCT. Thus, this vector will not assemble as expected. The ABR cassette for Chloramphenicol is correct. Please visit https://www.biorxiv.org/content/10.1101/426700v1 for bioRxiv preprint.
How to cite: pC0.286 was a gift from Alistair McCormick (Addgene plasmid # 119627 ; http://n2t.net/addgene:119627 ; RRID:Addgene_119627)
