[The description below was written by a language model from this plasmid's Addgene catalogue record and pLannotate feature annotations shown in this document.]
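Description:
pC0.286 is a Level 0 part plasmid from the CyanoGate modular cloning suite, a Golden Gate toolkit for engineering cyanobacteria that follows the plant MoClo syntax. It is built on the pICH41264 Level 0 acceptor backbone (2,247 bp without insert), and the full sequenced plasmid is 3,284 nt. It is maintained in E. coli at high copy number through a ColE1/pUC-type origin of replication. Selection is with spectinomycin, conferred by an aadA gene. Around this marker the annotation picks up an AmpR (bla) promoter and short fragments of an integrase and a gentamicin acetyltransferase gene. These fragments are probably remnants of the integron context from which the aadA cassette derives, not functional elements. A short lacI fragment upstream of the insert is likewise non-functional.

The 1,035 bp insert, AbRChl, is a chloramphenicol antibiotic resistance cassette filed in the CDS part category. The feature table shows it as a self-contained unit, with the native E. coli cat promoter directly driving the chloramphenicol acetyltransferase (CmR) coding sequence. It was cloned into the backbone using BpiI sites, which were destroyed in the process, as is standard for MoClo Level 0 construction. Parts of this kind are normally released with BsaI and joined to neighbouring parts through defined four-base overhangs, here to supply a selectable marker in higher-level assemblies.

The depositor reports a cloning error in this plasmid: the expected 3′ BsaI overhang (GCTT) is absent and reads ATCT instead. As a result, the part will not assemble as intended in the standard scheme, although the resistance cassette itself is reported to be correct.
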