Features (pLannotate 1.2.2; 8 found; start..end, strand, type, name):
      1..105     +  promoter       AmpR promoter: bla
     96..176     -  CDS            int (fragment): INT2_ECOLX - Protein inferred from homology: Swiss-Prot protein existence level 3. Putative integrase believed to be involved in the insertion of antibiotic resistance genes into plasmids and transposons. From Escherichia coli.
    264..320     +  CDS            GmR (fragment): gentamycin acetyltransferase; aacC1; confers resistance to gentamycin
    327..1115    +  CDS            aadA: S3AD_ECOLX - Experimental evidence at protein level: Swiss-Prot protein existence level 1. Mediates bacterial resistance to the antibiotics streptomycin and spectinomycin. From Escherichia coli.
   1289..1877    +  rep_origin     ori: high-copy-number ColE1/pMB1/pBR322/pUC origin of replication
   2060..2109    +  CDS            lacI (fragment): lac repressor; lacI; The lac repressor binds to the lac operator to inhibit transcription in E. coli. This inhibition can be relieved by adding lactose or isopropyl-β-D-thiogalactopyranoside (IPTG).
   2129..2231    +  promoter       cat promoter: promoter of the E. coli cat gene encoding chloramphenicol acetyltransferase
   2232..2891    +  CDS            CmR: chloramphenicol acetyltransferase; cat; confers resistance to chloramphenicol
>Addgene plasmid #119627 | pC0.286 | addgene full sequence | sequence record 243317 | Addgene NGS Result
CGCGGAACCCCTATTTGTTTATTTTTCTAAATACATTCAAATATGTATCCGCTCATGAGACAATAACCCT
GATAAATGCTTCAATAATATTGAAAAAGGAAGAGTATGCGCTCACGCAACTGGTCCAGAACCTTGACCGA
ACGCAGCGGTGGTAACGGCGCAGTGGCGGTTTTCATGGCTTGTTATGACTGTTTTTTTTTGGGGTACAGT
CTATGCCTCGGGCATCCAAGCAGCAAGCGCGTTACGCCGTGGGTCGATGTTTGATGTTATGGAGCAGCAA
CGATGTTACGCAGCAGGGCAGTCGCCCTAAAACAAAGTTAAACATCATGAGGGAAGCGGTGATCGCCGAA
GTATCGACTCAACTATCAGAGGTAGTTGGCGTCATCGAGCGCCATCTCGAACCGACGTTGCTGGCCGTAC
ATTTGTACGGCTCCGCAGTGGATGGCGGCCTGAAGCCACACAGCGATATTGATTTGCTGGTTACGGTGAC
CGTAAGGCTTGATGAAACAACGCGGCGAGCTTTGATCAACGACCTTTTGGAAACTTCGGCTTCCCCTGGA
GAGAGCGAGATTCTCCGCGCTGTAGAAGTCACCATTGTTGTGCACGACGACATCATTCCGTGGCGTTATC
CAGCTAAGCGCGAACTGCAATTTGGAGAATGGCAGCGCAATGACATTCTTGCAGGTATCTTCGAGCCAGC
CACGATCGACATTGATCTGGCTATCTTGCTGACAAAAGCAAGAGAACATAGCGTTGCCTTGGTAGGTCCA
GCGGCGGAGGAACTCTTTGATCCGGTTCCTGAACAGGATCTATTTGAGGCGCTAAATGAAACCTTAACGC
TATGGAACTCGCCGCCCGACTGGGCTGGCGATGAGCGAAATGTAGTGCTTACGTTGTCCCGCATTTGGTA
CAGCGCAGTAACCGGCAAAATCGCGCCGAAGGATGTCGCTGCCGACTGGGCAATGGAGCGCCTGCCGGCC
CAGTATCAGCCCGTCATACTTGAAGCTAGACAGGCTTATCTTGGACAAGAAGAAGATCGCTTGGCCTCGC
GCGCAGATCAGTTGGAAGAATTTGTCCATTACGTAAAAGGCGAGATCACCAAGGTAGTCGGCAAATAACT
GTCAGACCAAGTTTACTCATATATACTTTAGATTGATTTAAAACTTCATTTTTAATTTAAAAGGATCTAG
GTGAAGATCCTTTTTGATAATCTCATGACCAAAATCCCTTAACGTGAGTTTTCGTTCCACTGAGCGTCAG
ACCCCGTAGAAAAGATCAAAGGATCTTCTTGAGATCCTTTTTTTCTGCGCGTAATCTGCTGCTTGCAAAC
AAAAAAACCACCGCTACCAGCGGTGGTTTGTTTGCCGGATCAAGAGCTACCAACTCTTTTTCCGAAGGTA
ACTGGCTTCAGCAGAGCGCAGATACCAAATACTGTTCTTCTAGTGTAGCCGTAGTTAGGCCACCACTTCA
AGAACTCTGTAGCACCGCCTACATACCTCGCTCTGCTAATCCTGTTACCAGTGGCTGCTGCCAGTGGCGA
TAAGTCGTGTCTTACCGGGTTGGACTCAAGACGATAGTTACCGGATAAGGCGCAGCGGTCGGGCTGAACG
GGGGGTTCGTGCACACAGCCCAGCTTGGAGCGAACGACCTACACCGAACTGAGATACCTACAGCGTGAGC
TATGAGAAAGCGCCACGCTTCCCGAAGGGAGAAAGGCGGACAGGTATCCGGTAAGCGGCAGGGTCGGAAC
AGGAGAGCGCACGAGGGAGCTTCCAGGGGGAAACGCCTGGTATCTTTATAGTCCTGTCGGGTTTCGCCAC
CTCTGACTTGAGCGTCGATTTTTGTGATGCTCGTCAGGGGGGCGGAGCCTATGGAAAAACGCCAGCAACG
CGGCCTTTTTACGGTTCCTGGCCTTTTGCTGGCCTTTTGCTCACATGTTCTTTCCTGCGTTATCCCCTGA
TTCTGTGGATAACCGTATTACCGCCTTTGAGTGAGCTGATACCGCTCGCCGCAGCCGAACGACCGAGCGC
AGCGAGTCAGTGAGCGAGGAAGCGGAAGAGCGCCCAATACGCAAACCGCCTCTCCCCGCGCGTTGGCCGA
TTCATTAATCACTCTGTGGTCTCAAGGTTGATCGGCACGTAAGAGGTTCCAACTTTCACCATAATGAAAT
AAGATCACTACCGGGCGTATTTTTTGAGTTATCGAGATTTTCAGGAGCTAAGGAAGCTAAAATGGAGAAA
AAAATCACTGGATATACCACCGTTGATATATCCCAATGGCATCGTAAAGAACATTTTGAGGCATTTCAGT
CAGTTGCTCAATGTACCTATAACCAGACCGTTCAGCTGGATATTACGGCCTTTTTAAAGACCGTAAAGAA
AAATAAGCACAAGTTTTATCCGGCCTTTATTCACATTCTTGCCCGCCTGATGAATGCTCATCCGGAATTC
CGTATGGCAATGAAAGACGGTGAGCTGGTGATATGGGATAGTGTTCACCCTTGTTACACCGTTTTCCATG
AGCAAACTGAAACGTTTTCATCGCTCTGGAGTGAATACCACGACGATTTCCGGCAGTTTCTACACATATA
TTCGCAAGATGTGGCGTGTTACGGTGAAAACCTGGCCTATTTCCCTAAAGGGTTTATTGAGAATATGTTT
TTCGTCTCAGCCAATCCCTGGGTGAGTTTCACCAGTTTTGATTTAAACGTGGCCAATATGGACAACTTCT
TCGCCCCCGTTTTCACCATGGGCAAATATTATACGCAAGGCGACAAGGTGCTGATGCCGCTGGCGATTCA
GGTTCATCATGCCGTTTGTGATGGCTTCCATGTCGGCAGAATGCTTAATGAATTACAACAGTACTGCGAT
GAGTGGCAGGGCGGGGCGTAATTTTTTTAAGGCAGTTATTGGTGCCCTTAAACGCCTGGTTGCTACGCCT
GAATAAGTGATAATAAGCGGATGAATGGCAGAAATTCGAAAGCAAATTCGACCCGGTCGTCGGTTCAGGG
CAGGGTCGTTAAATAGCCGCTTATGTCTATTGCTGGTTTACCGGTTTATTGACTACCGGAAGCAGTGTGA
CCGTGTGCTTCTCAAATGCCTGAGGCCAGTTTGCTCAGGCTCTCCCCGTGGAGGTAATAATTGACGATAT
GATCGACGGATCTTGAGACCACGAAGTGGCTCTTCAGTGGACGAAAGGGCCTCGTGATACGCCTATTTTT
ATAGGTTAATGTCATGATAATAATGGTTTCTTAGACGTCAGGTGGCACTTTTCGGGGAAATGTG
