>Addgene plasmid #119627 | pC0.286 | depositor partial sequence | sequence record 226148 | AbRChl
TGATCGGCACGTAAGAGGTTCCAACTTTCACCATAATGAAATAAGATCACTACCGGGCGTATTTTTTGAG
TTATCGAGATTTTCAGGAGCTAAGGAAGCTAAAATGGAGAAAAAAATCACTGGATATACCACCGTTGATA
TATCCCAATGGCATCGTAAAGAACATTTTGAGGCATTTCAGTCAGTTGCTCAATGTACCTATAACCAGAC
CGTTCAGCTGGATATTACGGCCTTTTTAAAGACCGTAAAGAAAAATAAGCACAAGTTTTATCCGGCCTTT
ATTCACATTCTTGCCCGCCTGATGAATGCTCATCCGGAATTCCGTATGGCAATGAAAGACGGTGAGCTGG
TGATATGGGATAGTGTTCACCCTTGTTACACCGTTTTCCATGAGCAAACTGAAACGTTTTCATCGCTCTG
GAGTGAATACCACGACGATTTCCGGCAGTTTCTACACATATATTCGCAAGATGTGGCGTGTTACGGTGAA
AACCTGGCCTATTTCCCTAAAGGGTTTATTGAGAATATGTTTTTCGTCTCAGCCAATCCCTGGGTGAGTT
TCACCAGTTTTGATTTAAACGTGGCCAATATGGACAACTTCTTCGCCCCCGTTTTCACCATGGGCAAATA
TTATACGCAAGGCGACAAGGTGCTGATGCCGCTGGCGATTCAGGTTCATCATGCCGTTTGTGATGGCTTC
CATGTCGGCAGAATGCTTAATGAATTACAACAGTACTGCGATGAGTGGCAGGGCGGGGCGTAATTTTTTT
AAGGCAGTTATTGGTGCCCTTAAACGCCTGGTTGCTACGCCTGAATAAGTGATAATAAGCGGATGAATGG
CAGAAATTCGAAAGCAAATTCGACCCGGTCGTCGGTTCAGGGCAGGGTCGTTAAATAGCCGCTTATGTCT
ATTGCTGGTTTACCGGTTTATTGACTACCGGAAGCAGTGTGACCGTGTGCTTCTCAAATGCCTGAGGCCA
GTTTGCTCAGGCTCTCCCCGTGGAGGTAATAATTGACGATATGATCGACGGATCT
